>Addgene plasmid #178936 | BASIC_SEVA_5a9.10 | addgene full sequence | sequence record 353824 | Addgene NGS Result
GGCTCGGGTAAGAACTCGCACTTCGTGGAAACACTATTATCTGGTGGGTCTCTGTCCACTAGTCTTGGAC
TCCTGTTGATAGATCCAGTAATGACCTCAGAACTCCATCTGGATTTGTTCAGAACGCTCGGTTGCCGCCG
GGCGTTTTTTATTGGTGAGAATCCAGGGGTCCCCAATAATTACGATTTACGTATTTAAATTTGACAGCTT
ATCATCGATAAACTGTAATGCGGTAGTTTATCACAGTTAAATTGCTAACGCAGTCAGGCACCGTGTATGA
AATCTAACAATGCGCTCATCGTCATCCTCGGCACCGTCACCCTGGATGCTGTAGGCATAGGCTTGGTTAT
GCCGGTACTGCCGGGCCTCTTGCGGGATATCGTCCATTCCGACAGCATCGCCAGTCACTATGGCGTGCTG
CTAGCGCTATATGCGTTGATGCAATTTCTATGCGCACCCGTTCTCGGAGCACTGTCCGACCGCTTTGGCC
GCCGCCCAGTCCTGCTCGCTTCGCTACTTGGAGCCACTATCGACTACGCGATCATGGCGACCACACCCGT
CCTGTGGATTCTCTACGCCGGACGCATCGTGGCCGGCATCACCGGCGCCACAGGTGCGGTTGCTGGCGCC
TATATCGCCGACATCACCGATGGGGAAGATCGGGCTCGCCACTTCGGGCTCATGAGCGCTTGTTTCGGCG
TGGGTATGGTGGCAGGCCCCGTGGCCGGGGGACTGTTGGGCGCCATCTCCCTGCACGCACCATTCCTTGC
GGCGGCGGTGCTCAACGGCCTCAACCTACTACTGGGCTGCTTCCTAATGCAGGAGTCGCATAAGGGAGAG
CGCCGTCCGATGCCCTTGAGAGCCTTCAACCCAGTCAGCTCCTTCCGGTGGGCGCGGGGCATGACCATTG
TGGCCGCACTTATGACTGTCTTCTTTATCATGCAACTCGTAGGACAGGTGCCGGCAGCGCTCTGGGTCAT
TTTCGGCGAGGACCGCTTTCGCTGGAGCGCGACGATGAGCGGCCTGTCGCTTGCGGTATTCGGAATCTTG
CACGCCCTCGCTCAAGCCTTCGTCACTGGTCCCGCCACCAAACGTTTCGGCGAGAAGCAGGCCATTATCG
CCGGCATGGCGGCCGACGCGCTGGGCTACGTCTTGCTGGCGTTCGCGACGCGAGGCTGGATGGCCTTCCC
CATTATGATTCTTCTCGCTTCCGGCGGCATCGGGATGCCCGCGTTGCAGGCCATGCTGTCCAGGCAGGTA
GATGACGACCATCAGGGACAGCTTCAAGGATCGCTCGCGGCTCTTACCAGCCTAACTTCGATCACTGGAC
CGCTGATCGTCACGGCGATTTATGCCGCCTCGGCGAGCACATGGAACGGGTTGGCATGGATTGTAGGCGC
CGCCCTATACCTTGTCTGCCTCCCCGCGTTGCGTCGCGGTGCATGGAGCCGGGCCACCTCGACCTGAGAC
AATTGTCGGCTCGGCCCACTTGTGTGTCTCGTACAATTCTGAGGTCCACACAGATAGTGTCCGGCCGGCC
CCGTAGAAAAGATCAAAGGATCTTCTTGAGATCCTTTTTTTCTGCGCGTAATCTGCTGCTTGCAAACAAA
AAAACCACCGCTACCAGCGGTGGTTTGTTTGCCGGATCAAGAGCTACCAACTCTTTTTCCGAAGGTAACT
GGCTTCAGCAGAGCGCAGATACCAAATACTGTCCTTCTAGTGTAGCCGTAGTTAGGCCACCACTTCAAGA
ACTCTGTAGCACCGCCTACATACCTCGCTCTGCTAATCCTGTTACCAGTGGCTGCTGCCAGTGGCGATAA
GTCGTGTCTTACCGGGTTGGACTCAAGACGATAGTTACCGGATAAGGCGCAGCGGTCGGGCTGAACGGGG
GGTTCGTGCACACAGCCCAGCTTGGAGCGAACGACCTACACCGAACTGAGATACCTACAGCGTGAGCTAT
GAGAAAGCGCCACGCTTCCCGAAGGGAGAAAGGCGGACAGGTATCCGGTAAGCGGCAGGGTCGGAACAGG
AGAGCGCACGAGGGAGCTTCCAGGGGGAAACGCCTGGTATCTTTATAGTCCTGTCGGGTTTCGCCACCTC
TGACTTGAGCGTCGATTTTTGTGATGCTCGTCAGGGGGGCGGAGCCTATGGAAAAACGCCAGCAACGCGG
CCTTTTTACGGTTCCTGGCCTTTTGCTGGCCTTTTGCTCACATGTTCTTTCCTGCGTTATCCCCTGATTC
TGTGGATAACCGTATTACCGCCTTTGAGTGAGCTGATACCGCTCGCCGCAGCCGAACGACCGAGCGCAGC
GAGTCAGTGAGCGAGGAAGCGGAAGAGCGCCTGATGCGGTATTTTCTCCTTACGCATCTGTGCGGTATTT
CACACCGCATATGGTGCACTCTCAGTACAATCTGCTCTGATGCCGCATAGTTAAGCCAGTATACACTCCG
CTATCGCTACGTGACTGGGTCATGGCTGCGCCCCGACACCCGCCAACACCCGCTGACGCGCCCTGACGGG
CTTGTCTGCTCCCGGCATCCGCTTACAGACAAGCTGTGACCGTCTCCGGGAGCTGCATGTGTCAGAGGTT
TTCACCGTCATCACCGAAACGCGCGAGGCAGCTGCGGTAAAGCTCATCAGCGTGGTCGTGCAGCGATTCA
CAGATGTCTGCCTGTTCATCCGCGTCCAGCTCGTTGAGTTTCTCCAGAAGCGTTAATGTCTGGCTTCTGA
TAAAGCGGGCCATGTTAAGGGCGGTTTTTTCCTGTTTGGTCACTGATGCCTCCGTGTAAGGGGGATTTCT
GTTCATGGGGGTAATGATACCGATGAAACGAGAGAGGATGCTCACGATACGGGTTACTGATGATGAACAT
GCCCGGTTACTGGAACGTTGTGAGGGTAAACAACTGGCGGTATGGATGCGGCGGGGGCGCGCCCAGCTGT
CTAGGGCGGCGGATTTGTCCTACTCAGGAGAGCGTTCACCGACAAACAACAGATAAAACGAAAGGCCCAG
TCTTTCGACTGAGCCTTTCGTTTTATTTGATGCCTTTAATTAAGGCTCGGGAGACCTATCGGTAATAACA
GTCCAATCTGGTGTAACTTCGGAATCGTCCTTTACGGCTAGCTCAGTCCTAGGTATAGTGCTAGCTACTA
GTGAAAGAGGAGAAATACTAGTATGGTTAGCAAAGGCGAGGCGGTTATCAAGGAGTTTATGCGTTTTAAG
GTTCACATGGAGGGTAGCATGAATGGTCACGAGTTCGAGATCGAGGGTGAAGGCGAGGGTCGTCCGTACG
AAGGCACCCAGACCGCGAAGCTGAAAGTGACCAAGGGTGGCCCGCTGCCGTTCAGCTGGGACATCCTGAG
CCCGCAGTTCATGTATGGCAGCCGTGCGTTTACCAAACACCCGGCGGACATTCCGGATTACTATAAGCAA
AGCTTCCCGGAAGGTTTTAAATGGGAGCGTGTTATGAACTTCGAAGATGGTGGCGCGGTGACCGTTACCC
AGGACACCAGCCTGGAGGATGGCACCCTGATTTACAAGGTGAAACTGCGTGGCACCAACTTTCCGCCGGA
TGGTCCGGTTATGCAGAAGAAAACGATGGGTTGGGAAGCGAGCACCGAGCGTCTGTATCCGGAAGATGGC
GTGCTGAAGGGTGATATCAAAATGGCGCTGCGTCTGAAGGACGGTGGCCGTTACCTGGCGGATTTTAAGA
CCACCTATAAAGCGAAGAAACCGGTGCAAATGCCGGGTGCGTACAACGTTGACCGTAAACTGGATATTAC
CAGCCACAACGAGGATTATACCGTGGTTGAGCAATATGAGCGTAGCGAGGGTCGCCACAGCACCGGCGGC
ATGGACGAACTGTATAAGGGATCCTAATAA
Features (pLannotate 1.2.2; 10 found; start..end, strand, type, name):
     68..162     +  terminator     lambda t0 terminator: transcription terminator from phage lambda
    201..221     +  promoter       tet promoter (fragment): E. coli promoter for tetracycline efflux protein gene
    277..1467    +  CDS            TcR: tetracycline efflux protein; tet; confers resistance to tetracycline
   1566..2154    +  rep_origin     ori: high-copy-number ColE1/pMB1/pBR322/pUC origin of replication
   2340..2480    -  misc_feature   bom: basis of mobility region from pBR322
   2582..2773    -  CDS            rop: Rop protein, which maintains plasmids at low copy number; rop
   2814..2924    +  CDS            mbeC (fragment): MBEC_ECOLX - Experimental evidence at protein level: Swiss-Prot protein existence level 1. Required for efficient mobilization of ColE1 plasmid and is thus essential to promote the specific transfer of the plasmid during conjugation. Probably functions by inducing DNA bending, helping the MbeA relaxase to melt the DNA around the nic site and cleave the phosphodiester bond. Binds specifically double-stranded DNA (dsDNA) containing the ColE1 oriT but does not recognize the inverted repeat (IR). From Escherichia coli.
   2953..3039    -  terminator     rrnB T1 terminator: Escherichia coli rrnB; transcription terminator T1 from the E. coli rrnB gene
   3117..3145    +  promoter       J23119 promoter (fragment): bacterial promoter (Registry of Standard Biological Parts BBa J23119)
   3173..3868    +  CDS            mScarlet: mScarlet is a basic (constitutively fluorescent) red fluorescent protein published in 2016, derived from synthetic construct. It has moderate acid sensitivity.
