[The description below was written by a language model from this plasmid's Addgene catalogue record and pLannotate feature annotations shown in this document.]
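Description:
BASIC_SEVA_5a9.10 is a bacterial acceptor vector from the BASIC SEVA collection, a set of synthetic-biology backbones that follow the modular SEVA layout and are adapted for BASIC DNA assembly. The sequenced plasmid is 3,880 nt, consistent with the recorded 3,002 bp backbone plus an 878 bp insert. It is propagated in E. coli and selected with tetracycline. Resistance comes from a TcR efflux-protein gene preceded by a fragment of its tet promoter. Replication relies on a ColE1/pMB1-type origin that is accompanied by the rop gene, which restrains plasmid copy number and fits the catalogue's "low copy" designation. The pBR322 bom (basis of mobility) region and a fragment of mbeC are also annotated next to the origin and appear to be carried along with this pBR322-like replication module.

The insert is a synthetic mScarlet counter-selection cassette. A fragment matching the strong constitutive J23119 promoter sits upstream of the mScarlet red fluorescent protein coding sequence. A lambda t0 terminator and an rrnB T1 terminator flank the cargo position, insulating it from transcription in the marker and origin modules, as is typical of SEVA architecture. In an assembly vector of this kind, the fluorescent cassette acts as a visual screen. Colonies that retain the uncut or re-formed parent plasmid are red, while clones in which the cassette has been replaced by the assembled parts are non-fluorescent. The BASIC linker or prefix/suffix sequences that would mediate the assembly are not annotated in the feature table. The record states only that the plasmid's purpose is to serve as a BASIC DNA assembly vector.
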