Addgene plasmid #178936: BASIC_SEVA_5a9.10
Purpose: BASIC DNA assembly vector
Depositing lab: Paul Freemont. Depositing organization: Imperial College London. Publication: basicsynbio and the BASIC SEVA collection: software and vectors for an established DNA assembly method. Haines MC, Carling B, Marshall J, Shenshin VA, Baldwin GS, Freemont P, Storch M. Synth Biol (Oxf). 2022 Oct 11;7(1):ysac023. doi: 10.1093/synbio/ysac023. eCollection 2022. PubMed 36381610.
Backbone
  Vector backbone: BASIC_SEVA_5a9.10
  Backbone size w/o insert (bp): 3002
  Vector type: Synthetic Biology
Growth in bacteria
  Bacterial resistance: Tetracycline, 10 μg/mL
  Growth temperature: 37°C
  Growth strain: DH5alpha
  Copy number: Low Copy
Gene/Insert
  Gene/Insert name: mScarlet counter-selection cassette
  Species: Synthetic
  Insert size (bp): 878
  Cloning method: Unknown
  Sequencing primers: 5′ ggcggcggatttgtcctac; 3′ ggtgagaatccaggggtcc
Depositor comments: Cloning method: BASIC DNA assembly . Please visit https://www.biorxiv.org/content/10.1101/2022.01.06.446575v2 for bioRxiv preprint.
How to cite: BASIC_SEVA_5a9.10 was a gift from Paul Freemont (Addgene plasmid # 178936 ; http://n2t.net/addgene:178936 ; RRID:Addgene_178936)
